Addgene plasmid #114969: NIK3 nA5_pECIA2
Purpose: Bait vector NIK3 nA5_pECIA2 should be used with prey vector NIK3 nA5_pECIA14.
Depositing lab: Youssef Belkhadir. Depositing organization: Gregor Mendel Institute of Molecular Plant Biology. Publication: An extracellular network of Arabidopsis leucine-rich repeat receptor kinases. Smakowska-Luzan E, Mott GA, Parys K, Stegmann M, Howton TC, Layeghifard M, Neuhold J, Lehner A, Kong J, Grunwald K, Weinberger N, Satbhai SB, Mayer D, Busch W, Madalinski M, Stolt-Bergner P, Provart NJ, Mukhtar MS, Zipfel C, Desveaux D, Guttman DS, Belkhadir Y. Nature. 2018 Jan 18;553(7688):342-346. doi: 10.1038/nature25184. Epub 2018 Jan 10. PubMed 29320478.
Backbone
  Vector backbone: pECIA2
  Backbone manufacturer: Chris Garcia (Addgene plasmid # 47032)
  Vector type: Insect Expression
Growth in bacteria
  Bacterial resistance: Ampicillin, 100 μg/mL
  Growth temperature: 37°C
  Growth strain: DH5alpha
  Copy number: High Copy
Gene/Insert
  Gene/Insert name: AT1G60800
  Species: A. thaliana (mustard weed)
  Entrez Gene: NIK3 (a.k.a. AT1G60800, AtNIK3, F8A5.31, F8A5_31, NSP-interacting kinase 3)
  Promoter: Metallothionein (Copper-Inducible)
  Tag / fusion protein: Fc, V5 and hexahistidine tags (C terminal on backbone)
  Cloning method: Ligation Independent Cloning
Terms and licenses: Academic/Nonprofit Terms; Industry Terms: Not Available to Industry
Depositor comments: Plasmid for secreted expression in Drosophila cell culture by induction via CuSO4. Insert is an extracellular domain of indicated LRR-RK, C-terminally tagged with Fc, V5 and hexahistidine tags. Insert Protein Sequence: SPTGVNYEVTALVAVKNELNDPYKVLENWDVNSVDPCSWRMVSCTDGYVSSLDLPSQSLSGTLSPRIGNLTYLQSVVLQNNAITGPIPETIGRLEKLQSLDLSNNSFTGEIPASLGELKNLNYLRLNNNSLIGTCPESLSKIEGLTLVDISYNNLSGSLPKVSARTFKVIGNALICGPKAVSNCSAVPEPLTLPQDGPDESGTRTNGH
How to cite: NIK3 nA5_pECIA2 was a gift from Youssef Belkhadir (Addgene plasmid # 114969 ; http://n2t.net/addgene:114969 ; RRID:Addgene_114969)
