[The description below was written by a language model from this plasmid's Addgene catalogue record and pLannotate feature annotations shown in this document.]
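Description:
NIK3 nA5_pECIA2 is an insect-cell expression plasmid built on the pECIA2 backbone and designed for secreted production of a plant receptor ectodomain in Drosophila cell culture. In E. coli it is maintained at high copy through a ColE1/pUC-type origin and selected with ampicillin via the β-lactamase gene. The remaining bacterial elements in the feature table (lac promoter/operator, and fragments of lacZα, lacI, rop and bom) are backbone remnants with no stated role in the construct's use.

The expression cassette is driven by the Drosophila metallothionein promoter, which is induced by adding copper sulfate to the culture. Downstream, the Drosophila BiP signal sequence directs the product into the secretory pathway. It is fused in frame to the extracellular domain of the Arabidopsis thaliana leucine-rich repeat receptor kinase NIK3 (NSP-interacting kinase 3, AT1G60800), which was inserted by ligation-independent cloning. The ectodomain is followed by a human IgG1 Fc region, a V5 epitope tag and, according to the record, a hexahistidine tag. The His tag was not annotated separately in the feature table. An SV40 polyadenylation signal is annotated after the cassette.

The plasmid serves as the "bait" vector in a pairwise extracellular interaction assay and is intended to be used alongside the matching prey construct in pECIA14. The Fc portion offers a handle for capturing the secreted bait, with V5 and His available for detection or purification. It belongs to a collection used to map an extracellular interaction network among Arabidopsis LRR receptor kinase ectodomains.
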