Features (pLannotate 1.2.2; 18 found; start..end, strand, type, name):
     23..449     +  promoter       MT promoter: Drosophila metallothionein promoter
    467..520     +  sig_peptide    BiP signal sequence: Drosophila BiP signal sequence
    521..1144    +  CDS            NIK3 (fragment): NIK3_ARATH - Experimental evidence at protein level: Swiss-Prot protein existence level 1. Involved in defense response to geminivirus infection. From Arabidopsis thaliana (Mouse-ear cress).
   1175..1855    +  CDS            IGHG1 (fragment): IGHG1_HUMAN - Experimental evidence at protein level: Swiss-Prot protein existence level 1. Constant region of immunoglobulin heavy chains. Immunoglobulins, also known as antibodies, are membrane-bound or secreted glycoproteins produced by B lymphocytes. In the recognition phase of humoral immunity, the membrane-bound immunoglobulins serve as receptors which, upon binding of a specific antigen, trigger the clonal expansion and differentiation of B lymphocytes into immunoglobulins- secreting plasma cells. Secreted immunoglobulins mediate the effector phase of humoral immunity, which results in
   1874..1915    +  CDS            V5 tag: epitope tag from simian virus 5
   2015..2149    -  polyA_signal   SV40 poly(A) signal: SV40 polyadenylation signal
   2172..2256    -  CDS            large T antigen (fragment): large T antigen from SV40 (simian virus 40)
   2256..2280    +  misc_feature   MCS (fragment): pUC18/19 multiple cloning site
   2317..2333    -  protein_bind   lac operator: The lac repressor binds to the lac operator to inhibit transcription in E. coli. This inhibition can be relieved by adding lactose or isopropyl-β-D-thiogalactopyranoside (IPTG). lac repressor encoded by lacI
   2341..2371    -  promoter       lac promoter: promoter for the E. coli lac operon
   2386..2407    -  protein_bind   CAP binding site: CAP binding activates transcription in the presence of cAMP. E. coli catabolite activator protein
   2420..2512    -  CDS            lacI (fragment): lac repressor; lacI; The lac repressor binds to the lac operator to inhibit transcription in E. coli. This inhibition can be relieved by adding lactose or isopropyl-β-D-thiogalactopyranoside (IPTG).
   2695..3283    -  rep_origin     ori: high-copy-number ColE1/pMB1/pBR322/pUC origin of replication
   3454..4314    -  CDS            AmpR: β-lactamase; bla; confers resistance to ampicillin, carbenicillin, and related antibiotics
   4315..4419    -  promoter       AmpR promoter: bla
   4514..4549    +  CDS            rop (fragment): Rop protein, which maintains plasmids at low copy number; rop
   4651..4750    +  misc_feature   bom (fragment): basis of mobility region from pBR322
   4756..21      -  CDS            lacZα (fragment) (across the origin): LacZα fragment of β-galactosidase; lacZ fragment
>Addgene plasmid #114969 | NIK3 nA5_pECIA2 | addgene full sequence | sequence record 296757 | Addgene NGS Result
GTAAAACGACGGCCAGTGAATTAATTCGTTGCAGGACAGGATGTGGTGCCCGATGTGACTAGCTCTTTGC
TGCAGGCCGTCCTATCCTCTGGTTCCGATAAGAGACCCAGAACTCCGGCCCCCCACCGCCCACCGCCACC
CCCATACATATGTGGTACGCAAGTAAGAGTGCCTGCGCATGCCCCATGTGCCCCACCAAGAGCTTTGCAT
CCCATACAAGTCCCCAAAGTGGAGAACCGAACCAATTCTTCGCGGGCAGAACAAAAGCTTCTGCACACGT
CTCCACTCGAATTTGGAGCCGGCCGGCGTGTGCAAAAGAGGTGAATCGAACGAAAGACCCGTGTGTAAAG
CCGCGTTTCCAAAATGTATAAAACCGAGAGCATCTGGCCAATGTGCATCAGTTGTGGTCAGCAGCAAAAT
CAAGTGAATCATCTCAGTGCAACTAAAGGGGGGATCCGATCTCAATATGAAGTTATGCATATTACTGGCC
GTCGTGGCCTTTGTTGGCCTCTCGCTCGGGTCTCCTACTGGTGTAAACTATGAAGTGACAGCTTTGGTTG
CTGTGAAGAATGAATTGAATGATCCGTACAAAGTTCTTGAGAATTGGGATGTGAATTCAGTTGATCCTTG
TAGCTGGAGAATGGTTTCTTGCACTGATGGCTATGTCTCTTCACTGGATCTTCCTAGCCAAAGCTTGTCT
GGTACATTGTCTCCTAGAATCGGAAACCTCACCTATTTACAATCAGTGGTGTTGCAAAACAATGCAATCA
CTGGTCCAATTCCGGAAACGATTGGGAGGTTGGAGAAGCTTCAGTCACTTGATCTTTCGAACAATTCATT
CACCGGGGAGATACCGGCCTCACTTGGAGAACTCAAGAACTTGAATTACTTGCGGTTAAACAATAACAGT
CTTATAGGAACTTGCCCTGAGTCTCTATCCAAGATTGAGGGACTCACTCTAGTCGACATTTCGTATAACA
ATCTTAGTGGTTCGCTGCCAAAAGTTTCTGCCAGAACTTTCAAGGTAATTGGTAATGCGTTAATCTGTGG
CCCAAAAGCTGTTTCAAACTGTTCTGCTGTTCCCGAGCCTCTCACGCTTCCACAAGATGGTCCAGATGAA
TCAGGAACTCGTACCAATGGCCATCTGGAGGTGCTGTTCCAGGGACCAGGGAGCGACAAAACTCACACAT
GCCCACCGTGCCCAGCACCTGAACTCCTGGGGGGACCGTCAGTCTTCCTCTTCCCCCCAAAACCCAAGGA
CACCCTCATGATCTCCCGGACCCCTGAGGTCACATGCGTGGTGGTGGACGTGAGCCACGAAGACCCTGAG
GTCAAGTTCAACTGGTACGTGGACGGCGTGGAGGTGCATAATGCCAAGACAAAGCCGCGGGAGGAGCAGT
ACAACAGCACGTACCGTGTGGTCAGCGTCCTCACCGTCCTGCACCAGGACTGGCTGAATGGCAAGGAGTA
CAAGTGCAAGGTCTCCAACAAAGCCCTCCCAGCCCCCATCGAGAAAACCATCTCCAAAGCCAAAGGGCAG
CCCCGAGAACCACAGGTGTACACCCTGCCCCCATCCCGGGAGGAGATGACCAAGAACCAGGTCAGCCTGA
CCTGCCTGGTCAAAGGCTTCTATCCCAGCGACATCGCCGTGGAGTGGGAGAGCAATGGGCAGCCGGAGAA
CAACTACAAGACCACGCCTCCCGTGCTGGACTCCGACGGCTCCTTCTTCCTCTACAGCAAGCTCACCGTG
GACAAGAGCAGGTGGCAGCAGGGGAACGTCTTCTCATGCTCCGTGATGCATGAGGGTCTGCACAACCACT
ACACGCAGAAGAGCCTCTCCCTGTCTCCGGGTAAATCTAGAGGGCCCTTCGAAGGTAAGCCTATCCCTAA
CCCTCTCCTCGGTCTCGATTCTACGCGTACCGGTCATCATCACCATCACCATTGAGTTTAAACCCGCTGA
TCAGCCTCGACTGTGCCTTCTAAGGCCTGAGCTCGCTGATCAGCCTCGATCGAGGATCCAGACATGATAA
GATACATTGATGAGTTTGGACAAACCACAACTAGAATGCAGTGAAAAAAATGCTTTATTTGTGAAATTTG
TGATGCTATTGCTTTATTTGTAACCATTATAAGCTGCAATAAACAAGTTAACAACAACAATTGCATTCAT
TTTATGTTTCAGGTTCAGGGGGAGGTGTGGGAGGTTTTTTAAAGCAAGTAAAACCTCTACAAATGTGGTA
TGGCTGATTATGATCAGTCGACCTGCAGGCATGCAAGCTTGGCGTAATCATGGTCATAGCTGTTTCCTGT
GTGAAATTGTTATCCGCTCACAATTCCACACAACATACGAGCCGGAAGCATAAAGTGTAAAGCCTGGGGT
GCCTAATGAGTGAGCTAACTCACATTAATTGCGTTGCGCTCACTGCCCGCTTTCCAGTCGGGAAACCTGT
CGTGCCAGCTGCATTAATGAATCGGCCAACGCGCGGGGAGAGGCGGTTTGCGTATTGGGCGCTCTTCCGC
TTCCTCGCTCACTGACTCGCTGCGCTCGGTCGTTCGGCTGCGGCGAGCGGTATCAGCTCACTCAAAGGCG
GTAATACGGTTATCCACAGAATCAGGGGATAACGCAGGAAAGAACATGTGAGCAAAAGGCCAGCAAAAGG
CCAGGAACCGTAAAAAGGCCGCGTTGCTGGCGTTTTTCCATAGGCTCCGCCCCCCTGACGAGCATCACAA
AAATCGACGCTCAAGTCAGAGGTGGCGAAACCCGACAGGACTATAAAGATACCAGGCGTTTCCCCCTGGA
AGCTCCCTCGTGCGCTCTCCTGTTCCGACCCTGCCGCTTACCGGATACCTGTCCGCCTTTCTCCCTTCGG
GAAGCGTGGCGCTTTCTCATAGCTCACGCTGTAGGTATCTCAGTTCGGTGTAGGTCGTTCGCTCCAAGCT
GGGCTGTGTGCACGAACCCCCCGTTCAGCCCGACCGCTGCGCCTTATCCGGTAACTATCGTCTTGAGTCC
AACCCGGTAAGACACGACTTATCGCCACTGGCAGCAGCCACTGGTAACAGGATTAGCAGAGCGAGGTATG
TAGGCGGTGCTACAGAGTTCTTGAAGTGGTGGCCTAACTACGGCTACACTAGAAGAACAGTATTTGGTAT
CTGCGCTCTGCTGAAGCCAGTTACCTTCGGAAAAAGAGTTGGTAGCTCTTGATCCGGCAAACAAACCACC
GCTGGTAGCGGTGGTTTTTTTGTTTGCAAGCAGCAGATTACGCGCAGAAAAAAAGGATCTCAAGAAGATC
CTTTGATCTTTTCTACGGGGTCTGACGCTCAGTGGAACGAAAACTCACGTTAAGGGATTTTGGTCATGAG
ATTATCAAAAAGGATCTTCACCTAGATCCTTTTAAATTAAAAATGAAGTTTTAAATCAATCTAAAGTATA
TATGAGTAAACTTGGTCTGACAGTTACCAATGCTTAATCAGTGAGGCACCTATCTCAGCGATCTGTCTAT
TTCGTTCATCCATAGTTGCCTGACTCCCCGTCGTGTAGATAACTACGATACGGGAGGGCTTACCATCTGG
CCCCAGTGCTGCAATGATACCGCGAGACCCACGCTCACCGGCTCCAGATTTATCAGCAATAAACCAGCCA
GCCGGAAGGGCCGAGCGCAGAAGTGGTCCTGCAACTTTATCCGCCTCCATCCAGTCTATTAATTGTTGCC
GGGAAGCTAGAGTAAGTAGTTCGCCAGTTAATAGTTTGCGCAACGTTGTTGCCATTGCTACAGGCATCGT
GGTGTCACGCTCGTCGTTTGGTATGGCTTCATTCAGCTCCGGTTCCCAACGATCAAGGCGAGTTACATGA
TCCCCCATGTTGTGCAAAAAAGCGGTTAGCTCCTTCGGTCCTCCGATCGTTGTCAGAAGTAAGTTGGCCG
CAGTGTTATCACTCATGGTTATGGCAGCACTGCATAATTCTCTTACTGTCATGCCATCCGTAAGATGCTT
TTCTGTGACTGGTGAGTACTCAACCAAGTCATTCTGAGAATAGTGTATGCGGCGACCGAGTTGCTCTTGC
CCGGCGTCAATACGGGATAATACCGCGCCACATAGCAGAACTTTAAAAGTGCTCATCATTGGAAAACGTT
CTTCGGGGCGAAAACTCTCAAGGATCTTACCGCTGTTGAGATCCAGTTCGATGTAACCCACTCGTGCACC
CAACTGATCTTCAGCATCTTTTACTTTCACCAGCGTTTCTGGGTGAGCAAAAACAGGAAGGCAAAATGCC
GCAAAAAAGGGAATAAGGGCGACACGGAAATGTTGAATACTCATACTCTTCCTTTTTCAATATTATTGAA
GCATTTATCAGGGTTATTGTCTCATGAGCGGATACATATTTGAATGTATTTAGAAAAATAAACAAATAGG
GGTTCCGCGCACATTTCCCCGAAAAGTGCCACCTGACGTCTAAGAAACCATTATTATCATGACATTAACC
TATAAAAATAGGCGTATCACGAGGCCCTTTCGTCTCGCGCGTTTCGGTGATGACGGTGAAAACCTCTGAC
ACATGCAGCTCCCGGAGACGGTCACAGCTTGTCTGTAAGCGGATGCCGGGAGCAGACAAGCCCGTCAGGG
CGCGTCAGCGGGTGTTGGCGGGTGTCGGGGCTGGCTTAACTATGCGGCATCAGAGCAGATTGTACTGAGA
GTGCACCATATGCGGTGTGAAATACCGCACAGATGCGTAAGGAGAAAATACCGCATCAGGCGCCATTCGC
CATTCAGGCTGCGCAACTGTTGGGAAGGGCGATCGGTGCGGGCCTCTTCGCTATTACGCCAGCTGGCGAA
AGGGGGATGTGCTGCAAGGCGATTAAGTTGGGTAACGCCAGGGTTTTCCCAGTCACGACGTT
